>Addgene plasmid #237552 | SNAP-tag TDP-43 | addgene full sequence | sequence record 471594 | Addgene NGS Result
TGTTTTGGCACCAAAATCAACGGGACTTTCCAAAATGTCGTAACAACTCCGCCCCATTGACGCAAATGGG
CGGTAGGCGTGTACGGTGGGAGGTCTATATAAGCAGAGCTGGTTTAGTGAACCGTCAGATCCGCTAGCCC
ACCATGGACAAAGACTGCGAAATGAAGCGCACCACCCTGGATAGCCCTCTGGGCAAGCTGGAACTGTCTG
GGTGCGAACAGGGCCTGCACCGTATCATCTTCCTGGGCAAAGGAACATCTGCCGCCGACGCCGTGGAAGT
GCCTGCCCCAGCCGCCGTGCTGGGCGGACCAGAGCCACTGATGCAGGCCACCGCCTGGCTCAACGCCTAC
TTTCACCAGCCTGAGGCCATCGAGGAGTTCCCTGTGCCAGCCCTGCACCACCCAGTGTTCCAGCAGGAGA
GCTTTACCCGCCAGGTGCTGTGGAAACTGCTGAAAGTGGTGAAGTTCGGAGAGGTCATCAGCTACAGCCA
CCTGGCCGCCCTGGCCGGCAATCCCGCCGCCACCGCCGCCGTGAAAACCGCCCTGAGCGGAAATCCCGTG
CCCATTCTGATCCCCTGCCACCGGGTGGTGCAGGGCGACCTGGACGTGGGGGGCTACGAGGGCGGGCTCG
CCGTGAAAGAGTGGCTGCTGGCCCACGAGGGCCACAGACTGGGCAAGCCTGGGCTGGGTCCTGCAGGCGG
ATCCGGTACCGAATTCGCGGCCGCAGCTCGAGCTATGTCTGAATATATTCGGGTAACCGAAGATGAGAAC
GATGAGCCCATTGAAATACCATCGGAAGACGATGGGACGGTGCTGCTCTCCACGGTTACAGCCCAGTTTC
CAGGGGCGTGTGGGCTTCGCTACAGGAATCCAGTGTCTCAGTGTATGAGAGGTGTCCGGCTGGTAGAAGG
AATTCTGCATGCCCCAGATGCTGGCTGGGGAAATCTGGTGTATGTTGTCAACTATCCAAAAGATAACAAA
AGAAAAATGGATGAGACAGATGCTTCATCAGCAGTGAAAGTGAAAAGAGCAGTCCAGAAAACATCCGATT
TAATAGTGTTGGGTCTCCCATGGAAAACAACCGAACAGGACCTGAAAGAGTATTTTAGTACCTTTGGAGA
AGTTCTTATGGTGCAGGTCAAGAAAGATCTTAAGACTGGTCATTCAAAGGGGTTTGGCTTTGTTCGTTTC
ACGGAATATGAAACACAAGTGAAAGTAATGTCACAGCGACATATGATAGATGGACGATGGTGTGACTGCA
AACTTCCTAATTCTAAGCAAAGCCAAGATGAGCCTTTGAGAAGCAGAAAAGTGTTTGTGGGGCGCTGTAC
AGAGGACATGACTGAGGATGAGCTGCGGGAGTTCTTCTCTCAGTACGGGGATGTGATGGATGTCTTCATC
CCCAAGCCATTCAGGGCCTTTGCCTTTGTTACATTTGCAGATGATCAGATTGCGCAGTCTCTTTGTGGAG
AGGACTTGATCATTAAAGGAATCAGCGTTCATATATCCAATGCCGAACCTAAGCACAATAGCAATAGACA
GTTAGAAAGAAGTGGAAGATTTGGTGGTAATCCAGGTGGCTTTGGGAATCAGGGTGGATTTGGTAATAGC
AGAGGGGGTGGAGCTGGTTTGGGAAACAATCAAGGTAGTAATATGGGTGGTGGGATGAACTTTGGTGCGT
TCAGCATTAATCCAGCCATGATGGCTGCCGCCCAGGCAGCACTACAGAGCAGTTGGGGTATGATGGGCAT
GTTAGCCAGCCAGCAGAACCAGTCAGGCCCATCGGGTAATAACCAAAACCAAGGCAACATGCAGAGGGAG
CCAAACCAGGCCTTCGGTTCTGGAAATAACTCTTATAGTGGCTCTAATTCTGGTGCAGCAATTGGTTGGG
GATCAGCATCCAATGCAGGGTCGGGCAGTGGTTTTAATGGAGGCTTTGGCTCAAGCATGGATTCTAAGTC
TTCTGGCTGGGGAATGTAGAAGCTTCGAATTCTGCAGTCGACGGTACCGCGGGCCCGGGATCCACCGGTC
GCCACCATGGTGAGCAAGGGCGAGGAGCTGTTCACCGGGGTGGTGCCCATCCTGGTCGAGCTGGACGGCG
ACGTAAACGGCCACAAGTTCAGCGTGTCCGGCGAGGGCGAGGGCGATGCCACCTACGGCAAGCTGACCCT
GAAGTTCATCTGCACCACCGGCAAGCTGCCCGTGCCCTGGCCCACCCTCGTGACCACCCTGACCTACGGC
GTGCAGTGCTTCAGCCGCTACCCCGACCACATGAAGCAGCACGACTTCTTCAAGTCCGCCATGCCCGAAG
GCTACGTCCAGGAGCGCACCATCTTCTTCAAGGACGACGGCAACTACAAGACCCGCGCCGAGGTGAAGTT
CGAGGGCGACACCCTGGTGAACCGCATCGAGCTGAAGGGCATCGACTTCAAGGAGGACGGCAACATCCTG
GGGCACAAGCTGGAGTACAACTACAACAGCCACAACGTCTATATCATGGCCGACAAGCAGAAGAACGGCA
TCAAGGTGAACTTCAAGATCCGCCACAACATCGAGGACGGCAGCGTGCAGCTCGCCGACCACTACCAGCA
GAACACCCCCATCGGCGACGGCCCCGTGCTGCTGCCCGACAACCACTACCTGAGCACCCAGTCCGCCCTG
AGCAAAGACCCCAACGAGAAGCGCGATCACATGGTCCTGCTGGAGTTCGTGACCGCCGCCGGGATCACTC
TCGGCATGGACGAGCTGTACAAGTAAAGCGGCCGCGACTCTAGATCATAATCAGCCATACCACATTTGTA
GAGGTTTTACTTGCTTTAAAAAACCTCCCACACCTCCCCCTGAACCTGAAACATAAAATGAATGCAATTG
TTGTTGTTAACTTGTTTATTGCAGCTTATAATGGTTACAAATAAAGCAATAGCATCACAAATTTCACAAA
TAAAGCATTTTTTTCACTGCATTCTAGTTGTGGTTTGTCCAAACTCATCAATGTATCTTAAGGCGTAAAT
TGTAAGCGTTAATATTTTGTTAAAATTCGCGTTAAATTTTTGTTAAATCAGCTCATTTTTTAACCAATAG
GCCGAAATCGGCAAAATCCCTTATAAATCAAAAGAATAGACCGAGATAGGGT
[37 nt withheld, positions 3133-3169]
AAAGAACGTGGACTCCAACGTCAAAGG
[49 nt withheld, positions 3197-3245]
T
[91 nt withheld, positions 3247-3337]
G
[124 nt withheld, positions 3339-3462]
CAGGTGGCACTTTTCGGGGAAATGTGCGCGGAACCCCTATTTGTTTATTTTTCTAAATACATTCAAATAT
GTATCCGCTCATGAGACAATAACCCTGATAAATGCTTCAATAATATTGAAAAAGGAAGAGTCCTGAGGCG
GAAAGAACCAGCTGTGGAATGTGTGTCAGTTAGGGTGTGGAAAGTCCCCAGGCTCCCCAGCAGGCAGAAG
TATGCAAAGCATGCATCTCAATTAGTCAGCAACCAGGTGTGGAAAGTCCCCAGGCTCCCCAGCAGGCAGA
AGTATGCAAAGCATGCATCTCAATTAGTCAGCAACCATAGTCCCGCCCCTAACTCCGCCCATCCCGCCCC
TAACTCCGCCCAGTTCCGCCCATTCTCCGCCCCATGGCTGACTAATTTTTTTTATTTATGCAGAGGCCGA
GGCCGCCTCGGCCTCTGAGCTATTCCAGAAGTAGTGAGGAGGCTTTTTTGGAGGCCTAGGCTTTTGCAAA
GATCGATCAAGAGACAGGATGAGGATCGTTTCGCATGATTGAACAAGATGGATTGCACGCAGGTTCTCCG
GCCGCTTGGGTGGAGAGGCTATTCGGCTATGACTGGGCACAACAGACAATCGGCTGCTCTGATGCCGCCG
TGTTCCGGCTGTCAGCGCAGGGGCGCCCGGTTCTTTTTGTCAAGACCGACCTGTCCGGTGCCCTGAATGA
ACTGCAAGACGAGGCAGCGCGGCTATCGTGGCTGGCCACGACGGGCGTTCCTTGCGCAGCTGTGCTCGAC
GTTGTCACTGAAGCGGGAAGGGACTGGCTGCTATTGGGCGAAGTGCCGGGGCAGGATCTCCTGTCATCTC
ACCTTGCTCCTGCCGAGAAAGTATCCATCATGGCTGATGCAATGCGGCGGCTGCATACGCTTGATCCGGC
TACCTGCCCATTCGACCACCAAGCGAAACATCGCATCGAGCGAGCACGTACTCGGATGGAAGCCGGTCTT
GTCGATCAGGATGATCTGGACGAAGAGCATCAGGGGCTCGCGCCAGCCGAACTGTTCGCCAGGCTCAAGG
CGAGCATGCCCGACGGCGAGGATCTCGTCGTGACCCATGGCGATGCCTGCTTGCCGAATATCATGGTGGA
AAATGGCCGCTTTTCTGGATTCATCGACTGTGGCCGGCTGGGTGTGGCGGACCGCTATCAGGACATAGCG
TTGGCTACCCGTGATATTGCTGAAGAGCTTGGCGGCGAATGGGCTGACCGCTTCCTCGTGCTTTACGGTA
TCGCCGCTCCCGATTCGCAGCGCATCGCCTTCTATCGCCTTCTTGACGAGTTCTTCTGAGCGGGACTCTG
GGGTTCGAAATGACCGACCAAGCGACGCCCAACCTGCCATCACGAGATTTCGATTCCACCGCCGCCTTCT
ATGAAAGGTTGGGCTTCGGAATCGTTTTCCGGGACGCCGGCTGGATGATCCTCCAGCGCGGGGATCTCAT
GCTGGAGTTCTTCGCCCACCCTAGGGGGAGGCTAACTGAAACACGGAAGGAGACAATACCGGAAGGAACC
CGCGCTATGACGGCAATAAAAAGACAGAATAAAACGCACGGTGTTGGGTCGTTTGTTCATAAACGCGGGG
TTCGGTCCCAGGGCTGGCACTCTGTCGATACCCCACCGAGACCCCATTGGGGCCAATACGCCCGCGTTTC
TTCCTTTTCCCCACCCCACCCCCCAAGTTCGGGTGAAGGCCCAGGGCTCGCAGCCAACGTCGGGGCGGCA
GGCCCTGCCATAGCCTCAGGTTACTCATATATACTTTAGATTGATTTAAAACTTCATTTTTAATTTAAAA
GGATCTAGGTGAAGATCCTTTTTGATAATCTCATGACCAAAATCCCTTAACGTGAGTTTTCGTTCCACTG
AGCGTCAGACCCCGTAGAAAAGATCAAAGGATCTTCTTGAGATCCTTTTTTTCTGCGCGTAATCTGCTGC
TTGCAAACAAAAAAACCACCGCTACCAGCGGTGGTTTGTTTGCCGGATCAAGAGCTACCAACTCTTTTTC
CGAAGGTAACTGGCTTCAGCAGAGCGCAGATACCAAATACTGTTCTTCTAGTGTAGCCGTAGTTAGGCCA
CCACTTCAAGAACTCTGTAGCACCGCCTACATACCTCGCTCTGCTAATCCTGTTACCAGTGGCTGCTGCC
AGTGGCGATAAGTCGTGTCTTACCGGGTTGGACTCAAGACGATAGTTACCGGATAAGGCGCAGCGGTCGG
GCTGAACGGGGGGTTCGTGCACACAGCCCAGCTTGGAGCGAACGACCTACACCGAACTGAGATACCTACA
GCGTGAGCTATGAGAAAGCGCCACGCTTCCCGAAGGGAGAAAGGCGGACAGGTATCCGGTAAGCGGCAGG
GTCGGAACAGGAGAGCGCACGAGGGAGCTTCCAGGGGGAAACGCCTGGTATCTTTATAGTCCTGTCGGGT
TTCGCCACCTCTGACTTGAGCGTCGATTTTTGTGATGCTCGTCAGGGGGGCGGAGCCTATGGAAAAACGC
CAGCAACGCGGCCTTTTTACGGTTCCTGGCCTTTTGCTGGCCTTTTGCTCACATGTTCTTTCCTGCGTTA
TCCCCTGATTCTGTGGATAACCGTATTACCGCCATGCATTAGTTATTAATAGTAATCAATTACGGGGTCA
TTAGTTCATAGCCCATATATGGAGTTCCGCGTTACATAACTTACGGTAAATGGCCCGCCTGGCTGACCGC
CCAACGACCCCCGCCCATTGACGTCAATAATGACGTATGTTCCCATAGTAACGCCAATAGGGACTTTCCA
TTGACGTCAATGGGTGGAGTATTTACGGTAAACTGCCCACTTGGCAGTACATCAAGTGTATCATATGCCA
AGTACGCCCCCTATTGACGTCAATGACGGTAAATGGCCCGCCTGGCATTATGCCCAGTACATGACCTTAT
GGGACTTTCCTACTTGGCAGTACATCTACGTATTAGTCATCGCTATTACCATGGTGATGCGGTTTTGGCA
GTACATCAATGGGCGTGGATAGCGGTTTGACTCACGGGGATTTCCAAGTCTCCACCCCATTGACGTCAAT
GGGAGTT
Features (pLannotate 1.2.2; 16 found; start..end, strand, type, name):
    144..689     +  CDS            SNAP-tag®: human O6-alkylguanine-DNA-alkyltransferase variant that forms covalent bonds with benzylguanine derivatives fast-reacting variant, optimized for mammalian expression
    735..1976    +  CDS            TARDBP: TADBP_HUMAN - Also known as TDP43. Experimental evidence at protein level: Swiss-Prot protein existence level 1. RNA-binding protein that is involved in various steps of RNA biogenesis and processing (PubMed:23519609). Preferentially binds, via its two RNA recognition motifs RRM1 and RRM2, to GU-repeats on RNA molecules predominantly localized within long introns and in the 3'UTR of mRNAs (PubMed:23519609, PubMed:24240615, PubMed:24464995). In turn, regulates the splicing of many non-coding and protein-coding RNAs including proteins involved in neuronal survival, as well as mRNAs that encode p
   1980..2023    +  misc_feature   MCS (fragment): multiple cloning site
   2037..2756    +  CDS            EGFP: the original enhanced GFP (Yang et al., 1996) mammalian codon-optimized
   2773..2856    +  CDS            large T antigen (fragment): large T antigen from SV40 (simian virus 40)
   2879..3000    +  polyA_signal   SV40 poly(A) signal: SV40 polyadenylation signal
   3034..3462    -  rep_origin     f1 ori (sequence partly withheld): f1 bacteriophage origin of replication; arrow indicates direction of (+) strand synthesis
   3489..3593    +  promoter       AmpR promoter: bla
   3595..3952    +  promoter       SV40 promoter: SV40 enhancer and early promoter
   3987..4781    +  CDS            NeoR/KanR: aminoglycoside phosphotransferase from Tn5; aph(3')-II (or nptII); confers resistance to neomycin, kanamycin, and G418 (Geneticin®)
   4802..4954    +  CDS            ble (fragment): BLE_KLEPN - Experimental evidence at protein level: Swiss-Prot protein existence level 1. Binding protein with a strong affinity to the bleomycin family of antibiotics. Binds to CL990; an antimitotic-antibiotic compound. From Klebsiella pneumoniae.
   5013..5060    +  polyA_signal   HSV TK poly(A) signal: herpes simplex virus thymidine kinase polyadenylation signal (Cole and Stacy, 1985)
   5151..5167    -  polyA_signal   bGH poly(A) signal (fragment): bovine growth hormone polyadenylation signal
   5389..5977    +  rep_origin     ori: high-copy-number ColE1/pMB1/pBR322/pUC origin of replication
   6152..6455    +  enhancer       CMV enhancer: human cytomegalovirus immediate early enhancer
   6456..110     +  promoter       CMV promoter (across the origin): human cytomegalovirus (CMV) immediate early promoter
