[The description below was written by a language model from this plasmid's Addgene catalogue record and pLannotate feature annotations shown in this document.]
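Description:
SNAP-tag TDP-43 is a mammalian expression plasmid built on the pEGFP-N1 backbone that expresses wild-type human TDP-43 (TARDBP) fused at its N terminus to the SNAP-tag. Transcription is driven by the human cytomegalovirus immediate-early enhancer and promoter and terminated by the SV40 polyadenylation signal. The SNAP-tag is an engineered O6-alkylguanine-DNA-alkyltransferase variant that reacts covalently with benzylguanine derivatives, so the fusion protein can be labelled in cells with a chosen fluorescent or affinity substrate rather than carrying a fixed fluorophore.

The feature table shows the SNAP-tag coding sequence followed by a short linker region and the TARDBP open reading frame, then a remnant of the multiple cloning site and the backbone's intact EGFP coding sequence. The catalogue entry lists only the SNAP tag as a fusion partner. The annotated TARDBP feature ends a few nucleotides before the cloning-site remnant, which is compatible with a stop codon that leaves EGFP untranslated, but the record does not state this explicitly.

In bacteria the plasmid replicates at high copy from a ColE1/pUC-type origin and is selected with kanamycin. The NeoR/KanR aminoglycoside phosphotransferase gene is preceded by both a bacterial bla promoter and the SV40 early promoter and followed by the HSV TK polyadenylation signal, so the same marker permits G418 selection of transfected mammalian cells. An f1 origin is also present, and the small ble, large T antigen and bGH fragments appear to be backbone remnants.

TDP-43 is an RNA-binding protein involved in RNA processing, and the gene is also known as ALS10. The associated publication concerns TDP-43 polymerization and paraspeckle condensation, which fits use of this construct for expressing and visualising labelled wild-type TDP-43 in cultured cells.
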