Addgene plasmid #237552: SNAP-tag TDP-43
Purpose: Expression of SNAP-tag fused to wild-type TDP-43
Depositing lab: Tatyana Shelkovnikova. Depositing organization: University of Sheffield. Publication: Paraspeckle condensation is controlled via TDP-43 polymerization and linked to neuroprotection. Hodgson RE, Huang WP, Lang R, Kumar V, An H, Stender EGP, Chalakova ZP, Driver MD, Sanchez Avila A, Ellis BCS, Day E, Rayment JA, Baeg K, Strange A, Moll T, Wright GSA, van Vugt JJFA, Allen SP, Locker N, Pitout I, Fletcher S, Onck PR, Duss O, Cooper-Knock J, Shelkovnikova TA. Nat Cell Biol. 2026 Mar 18. doi: 10.1038/s41556-026-01895-y. PubMed 41851271.
Backbone
  Vector backbone: pEGFP-N1
  Vector type: Mammalian Expression
Growth in bacteria
  Bacterial resistance: Kanamycin, 50 μg/mL
  Growth temperature: 37°C
  Growth strain: DH5alpha
  Copy number: High Copy
Gene/Insert
  Gene/Insert name: SNAP-tagged TDP-43
  Species: H. sapiens (human)
  Mutation: wild-type TDP-43
  Entrez Gene: TARDBP (a.k.a. ALS10, TDP-43)
  Promoter: CMV
  Tag / fusion protein: SNAP tag (N terminal on insert)
  Cloning method: Restriction Enzyme; 5′ cloning site Unknown (unknown if destroyed)
Terms and licenses: Academic/Nonprofit Terms; Industry Terms: Not Available to Industry
How to cite: SNAP-tag TDP-43 was a gift from Tatyana Shelkovnikova (Addgene plasmid # 237552 ; http://n2t.net/addgene:237552 ; RRID:Addgene_237552)
